Addgene plasmid #46386: pcDNA3.1 EWS-myc-HIS
Purpose: expresses myc, HIS tagged EWSR1 in mammalian cells
Depositing lab: Heinz Gehring. Depositing organization: University of Zurich. Publication: Identification of proteins interacting with protein arginine methyltransferase 8: the Ewing sarcoma (EWS) protein binds independent of its methylation state. Pahlich S, Zakaryan RP, Gehring H. Proteins. 2008 Sep;72(4):1125-37. doi: 10.1002/prot.22004. PubMed 18320585.
Backbone
  Vector backbone: pcDNA3.1(-)B/myc-His
  Backbone manufacturer: Invitrogen
  Backbone size w/o insert (bp): 5500
  Vector type: Mammalian Expression
  Selectable markers: Neomycin (select with G418)
Growth in bacteria
  Bacterial resistance: Ampicillin, 100 μg/mL
  Growth temperature: 37°C
  Growth strain: DH5alpha
  Copy number: Unknown
Gene/Insert
  Gene/Insert name: EWSR1 (alt names: EWS; EWS RNA-binding protein 1 isoform CRA_e)
  Species: H. sapiens (human)
  Insert size (bp): 2600
  Entrez Gene: EWSR1 (a.k.a. EWS, EWS-FLI1)
  Promoter: CMV
  Tag / fusion protein: myc (C terminal on backbone); His (C terminal on backbone)
  Cloning method: Restriction Enzyme; 5′ cloning site XhoI (not destroyed); 3′ cloning site EcoRI (not destroyed)
  Sequencing primers: 5′ CMV-F; 3′ BGHrev
Terms and licenses: Academic/Nonprofit Terms; Industry Terms: Not Available to Industry
Depositor comments: EWS cDNA was amplified by PCR using XhoI-NotI-forward and EcoRI-reverse primers 5-TCTCTCGAGCG GCCGCGCCACCATGGCGTCCACGGATTACAGTACC-3 5-CCGAATTCGTAGGGCCGATCTCTGCGCTCCTG-3, respectively.
How to cite: pcDNA3.1 EWS-myc-HIS was a gift from Heinz Gehring (Addgene plasmid # 46386 ; http://n2t.net/addgene:46386 ; RRID:Addgene_46386)
