[The description below was written by a language model from this plasmid's Addgene catalogue record.]
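Description:
pcDNA3.1 EWS-myc-HIS is a mammalian expression plasmid built on the commercial pcDNA3.1(-)B/myc-His backbone (about 5.5 kb without insert). It carries the human EWSR1 cDNA, which encodes the Ewing sarcoma (EWS) RNA-binding protein, as an insert of roughly 2.6 kb. The plasmid is propagated in E. coli under ampicillin selection. It also carries a neomycin resistance marker, so transfected mammalian cells can be selected with G418, for example to derive stable lines. The record lists the copy number as unknown, and no feature table is provided, so finer details of the backbone are not documented here beyond what the catalogue fields state.

Expression of the insert is driven by the CMV promoter, a strong constitutive promoter widely used in mammalian cells. The EWSR1 coding sequence was amplified by PCR and cloned between the XhoI and EcoRI sites, both of which remain intact; the forward primer also introduced a NotI site upstream of the start codon. The open reading frame is joined in frame to the myc epitope and polyhistidine tags supplied by the backbone, so the protein is produced with both tags at its C terminus. The myc tag allows detection or immunoprecipitation with anti-myc antibodies, and the His tag permits capture on metal-affinity resin.

The stated purpose is expression of myc- and His-tagged EWSR1 in mammalian cells. The associated publication examined proteins that interact with protein arginine methyltransferase 8, including EWS binding independent of its methylation state, which is consistent with use of the tagged protein in interaction and pull-down experiments.
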