>Addgene plasmid #46386 | pcDNA3.1 EWS-myc-HIS | addgene partial sequence | sequence record 67692 | BGH-rev 5'-TAGAAGGCACAGTCGAGG-3'
CGTTTAACTCAATGATGATGATGATGATGGTCGACGGCGCTATTCAGATCCTCTTCTGAGATGAGTTTTT
GTTCTAGAAAGCTTGGTACCGAGCTCGGATCCACTAGTCCAGTGTGGTGGAATTCGTAGGGCCGATCTCT
GCGCTCCTGACGGTGCTCGCCTTTATCCATTTTTCCAGGTCCTCCACGTCCTCCTCTTCTTCCTCCCATC
TGTTCCATCAAAGGTCCAGGGGGCCCCCCAGGGCCACCTCGTCTTCCTCCACCAAAGCCACCTCGGTCCA
TGCCCCGGCCACCACGGAAGCCACCTCTGTCTCCACCACGGCCACCTCTGAACATTCCACCGGGACCACC
ACGATCCATGAGGCCACCTCTTCCTCCCCGCATGCCACCAGGGCCACCTCTGCCACGATCACCACCCGGG
GGCGGAAAGGGTGGCGGGAGGAAGCCTTCAGGCTTTGGGGCCTTACACTGGTTGCACTCTGTTCTCCAGG
CGAAGTTCTGGTTTCCACAACCCGGATTGGGACACTGCCAGTCTCCAGCTCGGTGCTGGACGTTTCCTCC
TCCAGAGGGGTTCCCTCGGGAACCCCGGGGTCCTCTTGGAGGGAAGCCTCCTCTATCTCCTCCACGGCCT
CCCATGCGACCCATGGGTCCCCCAGGACCTCCTGGGCCTCCTGGACCTCCACGGAGTGGTGGTGGCATGC
CTCTGCCCTCACGGGGTGGCAGACCACCCCGCATACTGTTCATTGGAGGCTTCTTCCGAGCAAGGGAGAC
TTTAAGTTTGCTCCCTTGAAAATCTTTCCCATCAAACCATTCCACGGCAGCCTTGGCAGTGGGTGGG
