>Addgene plasmid #46386 | pcDNA3.1 EWS-myc-HIS | addgene partial sequence | sequence record 67704 | CMV-F 5'-CGCAAATGGGCGGTAGGCGTG-3'
ACTAGAGAACCCACTGCTTACTGGCTTATCGAAATTAATACGACTCACTATAGGGAGACCCAAGCTGGCT
AGCGTTTAAACGGGCCCTCTAGACTCGAGCGGCCGCGCCACCATGGCGTCCACGGATTACAGTACCTATA
GCCAAGCTGCAGCGCAGCAGGGCTACAGTGCTTACACCGCCCAGCCCACTCAAGGATATGCACAGACCAC
CCAGGCATATGGGCAACAAAGCTATGGAACCTATGGACAGCCCACTGATGTCAGCTATACCCAGGCTCAG
ACCACTGCAACCTATGGGCAGACCGCCTATGCAACTTCTTATGGACAGCCTCCCACTGGTTATACTACTC
CAACTGCCCCCCAGGCATACAGCCAGCCTGTCCAGGGGTATGGCACTGGTGCTTATGATACCACCACTGC
TACAGTCACCACCACCCAGGCCTCCTATGCAGCTCAGTCTGCATATGGCACTCAGCCTGCTTATCCAGCC
TATGGGCAGCAGCCAGCAGCCACTGCACCTACAAGACCGCAGGATGGAAACAAGCCCACTGAGACTAGTC
AACCTCAATCTAGCACAGGGGGTTACAACCAGCCCAGCCTAGGATATGGACAGAGTAACTACAGTTATCC
CCAGGTACCTGGGAGCTACCCCATGCAGCCAGTCACTGCACCTCCATCCTACCCTCCTACCAGCTATTCC
TCTACACAGCCGACTAGTTATGATCAGAGCAGTTACTCTCAGCAGAACACCTATGGGCAACCGAGCAGCT
ATGGACAGCAGAGTAGCTATGGTCAACAAAGCAGCTATGGGCAGCAGCCTCC
